LOCUS       Exported 9465 bp ds-DNA circular SYN 31-JAN-2023
DEFINITION  Co-expresses MBP-GSK3-beta_S9A-HA-His (human GSK3-beta with S9A
            mutation as a fusion protein with MBP, HA, and His-tags) and
            GST_lambda-PPase in E.coli to produce unphosphorylated
            MBP-GSK3-beta_S9A-HA-His.
ACCESSION   .
VERSION     .
KEYWORDS    pMG071 MBP-GSK3-beta_S9A-HA-His, GST_lambda-PPase
SOURCE      synthetic DNA construct
  ORGANISM  synthetic DNA construct
REFERENCE   1 (bases 1 to 9465)
  AUTHORS   Gavagan M, Jameson N, Zalatan JG
  TITLE     The Axin scaffold protects the kinase GSK3-beta from cross-pathway
            inhibition
  JOURNAL   bioRxiv 2022.12.05.519208
REFERENCE   2 (bases 1 to 9465)
  AUTHORS   .
  TITLE     Direct Submission
  JOURNAL   Exported Jan 31, 2023 from SnapGene Server 1.1.58
            http://www.snapgene.com
FEATURES             Location/Qualifiers
     source          1..9465
                     /organism="synthetic DNA construct"
                     /mol_type="other DNA"
     promoter        3..80
                     /gene="lacI (mutant)"
                     /label=lacIq promoter
                     /note="In the lacIq allele, a single base change in the
                     promoter boosts expression of the lacI gene about 10-fold."
     CDS             81..1163
                     /codon_start=1
                     /gene="lacI"
                     /product="lac repressor"
                     /label=lacI
                     /note="The lac repressor binds to the lac operator to
                     inhibit transcription in E. coli. This inhibition can be
                     relieved by adding lactose or
                     isopropyl-beta-D-thiogalactopyranoside (IPTG)."
                     /translation="MKPVTLYDVAEYAGVSYQTVSRVVNQASHVSAKTREKVEAAMAEL
                     NYIPNRVAQQLAGKQSLLIGVATSSLALHAPSQIVAAIKSRADQLGASVVVSMVERSGV
                     EACKAAVHNLLAQRVSGLIINYPLDDQDAIAVEAACTNVPALFLDVSDQTPINSIIFSH
                     EDGTRLGVEHLVALGHQQIALLAGPLSSVSARLRLAGWHKYLTRNQIQPIAEREGDWSA
                     MSGFQQTMQMLNEGIVPTAMLVANDQMALGAMRAITESGLRVGADISVVGYDDTEDSSC
                     YIPPLTTIKQDFRLLGQTSVDRLLQLSQGQAVKGNQLLPVSLVKRKTTLAPNTQTASPR
                     ALADSLMQLARQVSRLESGQ"
     primer_bind     complement(100..119)
                     /label=LacI-R
                     /note="LacI, reverse primer"
     promoter        1406..1434
                     /label=tac promoter
                     /note="strong E. coli promoter; hybrid between the trp and
                     lac UV5 promoters"
     protein_bind    1442..1458
                     /label=lac operator
                     /bound_moiety="lac repressor encoded by lacI"
                     /note="The lac repressor binds to the lac operator to
                     inhibit transcription in E. coli. This inhibition can be
                     relieved by adding lactose or
                     isopropyl-beta-D-thiogalactopyranoside (IPTG)."
     primer_bind     1447..1469
                     /label=M13/pUC Reverse
                     /note="In lacZ gene"
     CDS             1528..2628
                     /codon_start=1
                     /gene="malE (mutated)"
                     /product="maltose binding protein from E. coli"
                     /label=MBP
                     /note="This version of the gene does not encode a signal
                     sequence, so MBP will remain in the cytosol."
                     /translation="MKTEEGKLVIWINGDKGYNGLAEVGKKFEKDTGIKVTVEHPDKLE
                     EKFPQVAATGDGPDIIFWAHDRFGGYAQSGLLAEITPDKAFQDKLYPFTWDAVRYNGKL
                     IAYPIAVEALSLIYNKDLLPNPPKTWEEIPALDKELKAKGKSALMFNLQEPYFTWPLIA
                     ADGGYAFKYENGKYDIKDVGVDNAGAKAGLTFLVDLIKNKHMNADTDYSIAEAAFNKGE
                     TAMTINGPWAWSNIDTSKVNYGVTVLPTFKGQPSKPFVGVLSAGINAASPNKELAKEFL
                     ENYLLTDEGLEAVNKDKPLGAVALKSYEEELAKDPRIAATMENAQKGEIMPNIPQMSAF
                     WYAVRTAVINAASGRQTVDEALKDAQT"
     regulatory      2485..2494
                     /regulatory_class="other"
                     /note="vertebrate consensus sequence for strong initiation
                     of translation (Kozak, 1987)"
     primer_bind     2602..2625
                     /label=MBP-F
                     /note="Maltose binding protein, forward primer"
     CDS             2677..2688
                     /codon_start=1
                     /product="Factor Xa recognition and cleavage site"
                     /label=Factor Xa site
                     /translation="IEGR"
     CDS             2731..2751
                     /codon_start=1
                     /product="tobacco etch virus (TEV) protease recognition and
                     cleavage site"
                     /label=TEV site
                     /translation="ENLYFQG"
     CDS             3569..3580
                     /codon_start=1
                     /product="WELQut protease recognition and cleavage site"
                     /label=WELQut site
                     /translation="WELQ"
     CDS             4015..4041
                     /codon_start=1
                     /product="HA (human influenza hemagglutinin) epitope tag"
                     /label=HA
                     /translation="YPYDVPDYA"
     CDS             4069..4086
                     /codon_start=1
                     /product="6xHis affinity tag"
                     /label=6xHis
                     /translation="HHHHHH"
     RBS             4116..4138
                     /note="efficient ribosome binding site from bacteriophage
                     T7 gene 10 (Olins and Rangwala, 1989)"
     CDS             4161..4811
                     /codon_start=1
                     /product="glutathione S-transferase from Schistosoma
                     japonicum"
                     /label=GST
                     /translation="MSPILGYWKIKGLVQPTRLLLEYLEEKYEEHLYERDEGDKWRNKK
                     FELGLEFPNLPYYIDGDVKLTQSMAIIRYIADKHNMLGGCPKERAEISMLEGAVLDIRY
                     GVSRIAYSKDFETLKVDFLSKLPEMLKMFEDRLCHKTYLNGDHVTHPDFMLYDALDVVL
                     YMDPMCLDAFPKLVCFKKRIEAIPQIDKYLKSSKYIAWPLQGWQATFGGGDHPP"
     primer_bind     4772..4794
                     /label=pGEX 5'
                     /note="pGEX vectors, Glutathione-S-transferase, forward
                     primer"
     CDS             4848..4868
                     /codon_start=1
                     /product="tobacco etch virus (TEV) protease recognition and
                     cleavage site"
                     /label=TEV site
                     /translation="ENLYFQG"
     primer_bind     complement(5558..5575)
                     /label=M13 Forward
                     /note="In lacZ gene. Also called M13-F20 or M13 (-21)
                     Forward"
     primer_bind     complement(5558..5574)
                     /label=M13 fwd
                     /note="common sequencing primer, one of multiple similar
                     variants"
     primer_bind     complement(5567..5589)
                     /label=M13/pUC Forward
                     /note="In lacZ gene"
     primer_bind     complement(5753..5770)
                     /label=pBAD Reverse
                     /note="For vectors with E. coli araBAD promoter, reverse
                     primer"
     terminator      5923..6009
                     /gene="Escherichia coli rrnB"
                     /label=rrnB T1 terminator
                     /note="transcription terminator T1 from the E. coli rrnB
                     gene"
     terminator      6101..6128
                     /label=rrnB T2 terminator
                     /note="transcription terminator T2 from the E. coli rrnB
                     gene"
     promoter        6147..6238
                     /gene="bla"
                     /label=AmpR promoter
     CDS             6239..7099
                     /codon_start=1
                     /gene="bla"
                     /product="beta-lactamase"
                     /label=AmpR
                     /note="confers resistance to ampicillin, carbenicillin, and
                     related antibiotics"
                     /translation="MSIQHFRVALIPFFAAFCLPVFAHPETLVKVKDAEDQLGARVGYI
                     ELDLNSGKILESFRPEERFPMMSTFKVLLCGAVLSRVDAGQEQLGRRIHYSQNDLVEYS
                     PVTEKHLTDGMTVRELCSAAITMSDNTAANLLLTTIGGPKELTAFLHNMGDHVTRLDRW
                     EPELNEAIPNDERDTTMPVAMATTLRKLLTGELLTLASRQQLIDWMEADKVAGPLLRSA
                     LPAGWFIADKSGAGERGSRGIIAALGPDGKPSRIVVIYTTGSQATMDERNRQIAEIGAS
                     LIKHW"
     primer_bind     complement(6457..6476)
                     /label=Amp-R
                     /note="Ampicillin resistance gene, reverse primer"
     rep_origin      complement(7141..7654)
                     /direction=LEFT
                     /label=M13 ori
                     /note="M13 bacteriophage origin of replication; arrow
                     indicates direction of (+) strand synthesis"
     primer_bind     complement(7336..7357)
                     /label=F1ori-F
                     /note="F1 origin, forward primer"
     primer_bind     7548..7567
                     /label=F1ori-R
                     /note="F1 origin, reverse primer"
     rep_origin      7765..8353
                     /direction=RIGHT
                     /label=ori
                     /note="high-copy-number ColE1/pMB1/pBR322/pUC origin of
                     replication"
     primer_bind     8254..8273
                     /label=pBR322ori-F
                     /note="pBR322 origin, forward primer"
     primer_bind     8507..8524
                     /label=L4440
                     /note="L4440 vector, forward primer"
     misc_feature    8539..8679
                     /label=bom
                     /note="basis of mobility region from pBR322"
     primer_bind     complement(8605..8624)
                     /label=pRS-marker
                     /note="pRS vectors, use to sequence yeast selectable
                     marker"
     primer_bind     8765..8787
                     /label=pGEX 3'
                     /note="pGEX vectors, reverse primer"
     CDS             complement(8781..8972)
                     /codon_start=1
                     /gene="rop"
                     /product="Rop protein, which maintains plasmids at low copy
                     number"
                     /label=rop
                     /translation="MTKQEKTALNMARFIRSQTLTLLEKLNELDADEQADICESLHDHA
                     DELYRSCLARFGDDGENL"
ORIGIN
        1 ccgacaccat cgaatggtgc aaaacctttc gcggtatggc atgatagcgc ccggaagaga
       61 gtcaattcag ggtggtgaat gtgaaaccag taacgttata cgatgtcgca gagtatgccg
      121 gtgtctctta tcagaccgtt tcccgcgtgg tgaaccaggc cagccacgtt tctgcgaaaa
      181 cgcgggaaaa agtggaagcg gcgatggcgg agctgaatta cattcccaac cgcgtggcac
      241 aacaactggc gggcaaacag tcgttgctga ttggcgttgc cacctccagt ctggccctgc
      301 acgcgccgtc gcaaattgtc gcggcgatta aatctcgcgc cgatcaactg ggtgccagcg
      361 tggtggtgtc gatggtagaa cgaagcggcg tcgaagcctg taaagcggcg gtgcacaatc
      421 ttctcgcgca acgcgtcagt gggctgatca ttaactatcc gctggatgac caggatgcca
      481 ttgctgtgga agctgcctgc actaatgttc cggcgttatt tcttgatgtc tctgaccaga
      541 cacccatcaa cagtattatt ttctcccatg aagacggtac gcgactgggc gtggagcatc
      601 tggtcgcatt gggtcaccag caaatcgcgc tgttagcggg cccattaagt tctgtctcgg
      661 cgcgtctgcg tctggctggc tggcataaat atctcactcg caatcaaatt cagccgatag
      721 cggaacggga aggcgactgg agtgccatgt ccggttttca acaaaccatg caaatgctga
      781 atgagggcat cgttcccact gcgatgctgg ttgccaacga tcagatggcg ctgggcgcaa
      841 tgcgcgccat taccgagtcc gggctgcgcg ttggtgcgga tatctcggta gtgggatacg
      901 acgataccga agacagctca tgttatatcc cgccgttaac caccatcaaa caggattttc
      961 gcctgctggg gcaaaccagc gtggaccgct tgctgcaact ctctcagggc caggcggtga
     1021 agggcaatca gctgttgccc gtctcactgg tgaaaagaaa aaccaccctg gcgcccaata
     1081 cgcaaaccgc ctctccccgc gcgttggccg attcattaat gcagctggca cgacaggttt
     1141 cccgactgga aagcgggcag tgagcgcaac gcaattaatg taagttagct cactcattag
     1201 gcacaattct catgtttgac agcttatcat cgactgcacg gtgcaccaat gcttctggcg
     1261 tcaggcagcc atcggaagct gtggtatggc tgtgcaggtc gtaaatcact gcataattcg
     1321 tgtcgctcaa ggcgcactcc cgttctggat aatgtttttt gcgccgacat cataacggtt
     1381 ctggcaaata ttctgaaatg agctgttgac aattaatcat cggctcgtat aatgtgtgga
     1441 attgtgagcg gataacaatt tcacacagga aacagccagt ccgtttaggt gttttcacga
     1501 gcacttcacc aacaaggacc atagattatg aaaactgaag aaggtaaact ggtaatctgg
     1561 attaacggcg ataaaggcta taacggtctc gctgaagtcg gtaagaaatt cgagaaagat
     1621 accggaatta aagtcaccgt tgagcatccg gataaactgg aagagaaatt cccacaggtt
     1681 gcggcaactg gcgatggccc tgacattatc ttctgggcac acgaccgctt tggtggctac
     1741 gctcaatctg gcctgttggc tgaaatcacc ccggacaaag cgttccagga caagctgtat
     1801 ccgtttacct gggatgccgt acgttacaac ggcaagctga ttgcttaccc gatcgctgtt
     1861 gaagcgttat cgctgattta taacaaagat ctgctgccga acccgccaaa aacctgggaa
     1921 gagatcccgg cgctggataa agaactgaaa gcgaaaggta agagcgcgct gatgttcaac
     1981 ctgcaagaac cgtacttcac ctggccgctg attgctgctg acgggggtta tgcgttcaag
     2041 tatgaaaacg gcaagtacga cattaaagac gtgggcgtgg ataacgctgg cgcgaaagcg
     2101 ggtctgacct tcctggttga cctgattaaa aacaaacaca tgaatgcaga caccgattac
     2161 tccatcgcag aagctgcctt taataaaggc gaaacagcga tgaccatcaa cggcccgtgg
     2221 gcatggtcca acatcgacac cagcaaagtg aattatggtg taacggtact gccgaccttc
     2281 aagggtcaac catccaaacc gttcgttggc gtgctgagcg caggtattaa cgccgccagt
     2341 ccgaacaaag agctggcaaa agagttcctc gaaaactatc tgctgactga tgaaggtctg
     2401 gaagcggtta ataaagacaa accgctgggt gccgtagcgc tgaagtctta cgaggaagag
     2461 ttggcgaaag atccacgtat tgccgccacc atggaaaacg cccagaaagg tgaaatcatg
     2521 ccgaacatcc cgcagatgtc cgctttctgg tatgccgtgc gtactgcggt gatcaacgcc
     2581 gccagcggtc gtcagactgt cgatgaagcc ctgaaagacg cgcagactaa ttcgagctcg
     2641 aacaacaaca acaataacaa taacaacaac ctcgggatcg agggaaggat ttcaactagt
     2701 ggatctggtg gtggtggcgg ttccatgagc gagaatcttt attttcaggg atcctcaggg
     2761 cggcccagaa ccaccgcctt tgcggagagc tgcaagccgg tgcagcagcc ttcagctttt
     2821 ggcagcatga aagttagcag agacaaggac ggcagcaagg tgacaacagt ggtggcaact
     2881 cctgggcagg gtccagacag gccacaagaa gtcagctata cagacactaa agtgattgga
     2941 aatggatcat ttggtgtggt atatcaagcc aaactttgtg attcaggaga actggtcgcc
     3001 atcaagaaag tattgcagga caagagattt aagaatcgag agctccagat catgagaaag
     3061 ctagatcact gtaacatagt ccgattgcgt tatttcttct actccagtgg tgagaagaaa
     3121 gatgaggtct atcttaatct ggtgctggac tatgttccgg aaacagtata cagagttgcc
     3181 agacactata gtcgagccaa acagacgctc cctgtgattt atgtcaagtt gtatatgtat
     3241 cagctgttcc gaagtttagc ctatatccat tcctttggaa tctgccatcg ggatattaaa
     3301 ccgcagaacc tcttgttgga tcctgatact gctgtattaa aactctgtga ctttggaagt
     3361 gcaaagcagc tggtccgagg agaacccaat gtttcgtata tctgttctcg gtactatagg
     3421 gcaccagagt tgatctttgg agccactgat tatacctcta gtatagatgt atggtctgct
     3481 ggctgtgtgt tggctgagct gttactagga caaccaatat ttccagggga tagtggtgtg
     3541 gatcagttgg tagaaataat caaggtcctg ggaactccaa caagggagca aatcagagaa
     3601 atgaacccaa actacacaga atttaaattc cctcaaatta aggcacatcc ttggactaag
     3661 gtcttccgac cccgaactcc accggaggca attgcactgt gtagccgtct gctggagtat
     3721 acaccaactg cccgactaac accactggaa gcttgtgcac attcattttt tgatgaatta
     3781 cgggacccaa atgtcaaact accaaatggg cgagacacac ctgcactctt caacttcacc
     3841 actcaagaac tgtcaagtaa tccacctctg gctaccatcc ttattcctcc tcatgctcgg
     3901 attcaagcag ctgcttcaac ccccacaaat gccacagcag cgtcagatgc taatactgga
     3961 gaccgtggac agaccaataa tgctgcttct gcatcagctt ccaactccac tagttaccca
     4021 tacgatgttc cagattacgc aagcttgggt ggtcccaaca gcggccgcca ccatcaccac
     4081 caccactagg ggccgcactc gaggctagaa ataattttgt ttaactttaa gaaggagata
     4141 tacatatgaa acaagatctg atgtccccta tactaggtta ttggaaaatt aagggccttg
     4201 tgcaacccac tcgacttctt ttggaatatc ttgaagaaaa atatgaagag catttgtatg
     4261 agcgcgatga aggtgataaa tggcgaaaca aaaagtttga attgggtttg gagtttccca
     4321 atcttcctta ttatattgat ggtgatgtta aattaacaca gtctatggcc atcatacgtt
     4381 atatagctga caagcacaac atgttgggtg gttgtccaaa agagcgtgca gagatttcaa
     4441 tgcttgaagg agcggttttg gatattagat acggtgtttc gagaattgca tatagtaaag
     4501 actttgaaac tctcaaagtt gattttctta gcaagctacc tgaaatgctg aaaatgttcg
     4561 aagatcgttt atgtcataaa acatatttaa atggtgatca tgtaacccat cctgacttca
     4621 tgttgtatga cgctcttgat gttgttttat acatggaccc aatgtgcctg gatgcgttcc
     4681 caaaattagt ttgttttaaa aaacgtattg aagctatccc acaaattgat aagtacttga
     4741 aatccagcaa gtatatagca tggcctttgc agggctggca agccacgttt ggtggtggcg
     4801 accatcctcc aactagtgga tctggtggtg gtggcggttc catgagcgag aatctttatt
     4861 ttcagggatc catgcgctat tacgaaaaaa ttgatggcag caaataccga aatatttggg
     4921 tagttggcga tctgcacgga tgctacacga acctgatgaa caaactggat acgattggat
     4981 tcgacaacaa aaaagacctg cttatctcgg tgggcgattt ggttgatcgt ggtgcagaga
     5041 acgttgaatg cctggaatta atcacattcc cctggttcag agctgtacgt ggaaaccatg
     5101 agcaaatgat gattgatggc ttatcagagc gtggaaacgt taatcactgg ctgcttaatg
     5161 gcggtggctg gttctttaat ctcgattacg acaaagaaat tctggctaaa gctcttgccc
     5221 ataaagcaga tgaacttccg ttaatcatcg aactggtgag caaagataaa aaatatgtta
     5281 tctgccacgc cgattatccc tttgacgaat acgagtttgg aaagccagtt gatcatcagc
     5341 aggtaatctg gaaccgcgaa cgaatcagca actcacaaaa cgggatcgtg aaagaaatca
     5401 aaggcgcgga cacgttcatc tttggtcata cgccagcagt gaaaccactc aagtttgcca
     5461 accaaatgta tatcgatacc ggcgcagtgt tctgcggaaa cctaacattg attcaggtac
     5521 agggagaagg cgcatagctg cagtcgagaa gcttggcact ggccgtcgtt ttacaacgtc
     5581 gtgactggga aaaccctggc gttacccaac ttaatcgcct tgcagcacat ccccctttcg
     5641 ccagctggcg taatagcgaa gaggcccgca ccgatcgccc ttcccaacag ttgcgcagcc
     5701 tgaatggcga atggcagctt ggctgttttg gcggatgaga taagattttc agcctgatac
     5761 agattaaatc agaacgcaga agcggtctga taaaacagaa tttgcctggc ggcagtagcg
     5821 cggtggtccc acctgacccc atgccgaact cagaagtgaa acgccgtagc gccgatggta
     5881 gtgtggggtc tccccatgcg agagtaggga actgccaggc atcaaataaa acgaaaggct
     5941 cagtcgaaag actgggcctt tcgttttatc tgttgtttgt cggtgaacgc tctcctgagt
     6001 aggacaaatc cgccgggagc ggatttgaac gttgcgaagc aacggcccgg agggtggcgg
     6061 gcaggacgcc cgccataaac tgccaggcat caaattaagc agaaggccat cctgacggat
     6121 ggcctttttg cgtttctaca aactcttttg tttatttttc taaatacatt caaatatgta
     6181 tccgctcatg agacaataac cctgataaat gcttcaataa tattgaaaaa ggaagagtat
     6241 gagtattcaa catttccgtg tcgcccttat tccctttttt gcggcatttt gccttcctgt
     6301 ttttgctcac ccagaaacgc tggtgaaagt aaaagatgct gaagatcagt tgggtgcacg
     6361 agtgggttac atcgaactgg atctcaacag cggtaagatc cttgagagtt ttcgccccga
     6421 agaacgtttc ccaatgatga gcacttttaa agttctgcta tgtggcgcgg tattatcccg
     6481 tgttgacgcc gggcaagagc aactcggtcg ccgcatacac tattctcaga atgacttggt
     6541 tgagtactca ccagtcacag aaaagcatct tacggatggc atgacagtaa gagaattatg
     6601 cagtgctgcc ataaccatga gtgataacac tgcggccaac ttacttctga caacgatcgg
     6661 aggaccgaag gagctaaccg cttttttgca caacatgggg gatcatgtaa ctcgccttga
     6721 tcgttgggaa ccggagctga atgaagccat accaaacgac gagcgtgaca ccacgatgcc
     6781 tgtagcaatg gcaacaacgt tgcgcaaact attaactggc gaactactta ctctagcttc
     6841 ccggcaacaa ttaatagact ggatggaggc ggataaagtt gcaggaccac ttctgcgctc
     6901 ggcccttccg gctggctggt ttattgctga taaatctgga gccggtgagc gtgggtctcg
     6961 cggtatcatt gcagcactgg ggccagatgg taagccctcc cgtatcgtag ttatctacac
     7021 gacggggagt caggcaacta tggatgaacg aaatagacag atcgctgaga taggtgcctc
     7081 actgattaag cattggtaac tgtcagacca agtttactca tatatacttt agattgattt
     7141 accccggttg ataatcagaa aagccccaaa aacaggaaga ttgtataagc aaatatttaa
     7201 attgtaaacg ttaatatttt gttaaaattc gcgttaaatt tttgttaaat cagctcattt
     7261 tttaaccaat aggccgaaat cggcaaaatc ccttataaat caaaagaata gcccgagata
     7321 gggttgagtg ttgttccagt ttggaacaag agtccactat taaagaacgt ggactccaac
     7381 gtcaaaggnn nnnnnnnnnn nnnnnnnnnn nnnnnnnnnn nnnnnnnnnn nnnnnnnnnn
     7441 nnnnnnnnnn nnnnnnnnnn nnnnnnnnnn nnnnnnnnnn nnnnnnnnnn nnnnnnnnnn
     7501 nnnnnnnnnn nnnnnnnnnn nnnnnnnnng nnnnnnnnnn nnnnnnnnnn nnnnnnnnnn
     7561 nnnnnnnnnn nnnnnnnnnn nnnnnnnnnn nnnnnnnnnn nnnnnnnnnn nnnnnnnnnn
     7621 nnnnnnnnnn nnnnnnnnnn nnnnnnnnnn nnnnnaaagg atctaggtga agatcctttt
     7681 tgataatctc atgaccaaaa tcccttaacg tgagttttcg ttccactgag cgtcagaccc
     7741 cgtagaaaag atcaaaggat cttcttgaga tccttttttt ctgcgcgtaa tctgctgctt
     7801 gcaaacaaaa aaaccaccgc taccagcggt ggtttgtttg ccggatcaag agctaccaac
     7861 tctttttccg aaggtaactg gcttcagcag agcgcagata ccaaatactg tccttctagt
     7921 gtagccgtag ttaggccacc acttcaagaa ctctgtagca ccgcctacat acctcgctct
     7981 gctaatcctg ttaccagtgg ctgctgccag tggcgataag tcgtgtctta ccgggttgga
     8041 ctcaagacga tagttaccgg ataaggcgca gcggtcgggc tgaacggggg gttcgtgcac
     8101 acagcccagc ttggagcgaa cgacctacac cgaactgaga tacctacagc gtgagctatg
     8161 agaaagcgcc acgcttcccg aagggagaaa ggcggacagg tatccggtaa gcggcagggt
     8221 cggaacagga gagcgcacga gggagcttcc agggggaaac gcctggtatc tttatagtcc
     8281 tgtcgggttt cgccacctct gacttgagcg tcgatttttg tgatgctcgt caggggggcg
     8341 gagcctatgg aaaaacgcca gcaacgcggc ctttttacgg ttcctggcct tttgctggcc
     8401 ttttgctcac atgttctttc ctgcgttatc ccctgattct gtggataacc gtattaccgc
     8461 ctttgagtga gctgataccg ctcgccgcag ccgaacgacc gagcgcagcg agtcagtgag
     8521 cgaggaagcg gaagagcgcc tgatgcggta ttttctcctt acgcatctgt gcggtatttc
     8581 acaccgcata tggtgcactc tcagtacaat ctgctctgat gccgcatagt taagccagta
     8641 tacactccgc tatcgctacg tgactgggtc atggctgcgc cccgacaccc gccaacaccc
     8701 gctgacgcgc cctgacgggc ttgtctgctc ccggcatccg cttacagaca agctgtgacc
     8761 gtctccggga gctgcatgtg tcagaggttt tcaccgtcat caccgaaacg cgcgaggcag
     8821 ctgcggtaaa gctcatcagc gtggtcgtgc agcgattcac agatgtctgc ctgttcatcc
     8881 gcgtccagct cgttgagttt ctccagaagc gttaatgtct ggcttctgat aaagcgggcc
     8941 atgttaaggg cggttttttc ctgtttggtc actgatgcct ccgtgtaatg gggatttctg
     9001 ttcatggggg taatgatacc gatgaaacga gagaggatgc tcacgatacg ggttactgat
     9061 gatgaacatg cccggttact ggaacgttgt gagggtaaac aactggcggt atggatgcgg
     9121 cgggaccaga gaaaaatcac tcagggtcaa tgccagcgct tcgttaatac agatgtaggt
     9181 gttccacagg gtagccagca gcatcctgcg atgcagatcc ggaacataat ggtgcagggc
     9241 gctgacttcc gcgtttccag actttacgaa acacggaaac cgaagaccat tcatgttgtt
     9301 gctcaggtcg cagacgtttt gcagcagcag tcgcttcacg ttcgctcgcg tatcggtgat
     9361 tcattctgct aaccagtaag gcaaccccgc cagcctagcc gggtcctcaa cgacaggagc
     9421 acgatcatgc gcacccgtgg ccaggaccca acgctgcccg aaatt
//
