[The description below was written by a language model from this plasmid's Addgene catalogue record and the feature table of its GenBank file.]
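Description:
pMG071 MBP-GSK3β_S9A-HA-His, GST_λPPase is a roughly 9.5 kb bacterial expression plasmid built on pMBP-MG, a pMAL-type backbone modified to supply an N-terminal, TEV-cleavable maltose-binding protein tag and a C-terminal His6 tag. It replicates in E. coli from a ColE1/pBR322-family origin. The bom region and rop gene are also present, which fits the catalogue listing as low copy, and an M13 phage origin is annotated as well. Selection is by ampicillin through the bla gene. A lacI gene driven by the lacIq promoter supplies repressor, so the tac promoter and its lac operator stay off until induced with IPTG.

The payload is a two-gene co-expression cassette. The first open reading frame encodes cytosolic MBP (no signal sequence), followed by Factor Xa and TEV protease sites, human GSK3β carrying the Ser9-to-Ala substitution, an HA epitope and a 6xHis tag. Directly downstream, a T7 gene 10 ribosome binding site precedes GST, a second TEV site and bacteriophage lambda serine/threonine phosphatase. The rrnB T1 and T2 terminators follow. Only one tac promoter is annotated, so the two genes appear to be transcribed as a single bicistronic message. The feature order also places GST N-terminal to the phosphatase, although the catalogue lists the tag as C-terminal.

Co-produced lambda phosphatase removes phosphates from the kinase inside the cell, so unphosphorylated MBP-GSK3β_S9A-HA-His can be purified. The S9A change removes serine 9 as a phosphorylation site, and the associated publication concerns how the Axin scaffold protects GSK3β from cross-pathway inhibition.
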