Addgene plasmid #196185: pMG071 MBP-GSK3β_S9A-HA-His, GST_λPPase
Purpose: Co-expresses MBP-GSK3β_S9A-HA-His (human GSK3β with S9A mutation as a fusion protein with MBP, HA, and His-tags) and GST_λPPase in E.coli to produce unphosphorylated MBP-GSK3β_S9A-HA-His
Depositing lab: Jesse Zalatan. Depositing organization: University of Washington. Publication: The Axin scaffold protects the kinase GSK3beta from cross-pathway inhibition. Gavagan M, Jameson N, Zalatan JG. Elife. 2023 Aug 7;12:e85444. doi: 10.7554/eLife.85444. PubMed 37548359.
Backbone
  Vector backbone: pMBP-MG
  Backbone manufacturer: New England Biolabs
  Backbone size w/o insert (bp): 6716
  Total vector size (bp): 9466
  Modifications to backbone: Modified to include an N-terminal TEV-cleavable MBP tag and a C-terminal His6 tag
  Vector type: Bacterial Expression
Growth in bacteria
  Bacterial resistance: Ampicillin, 100 μg/mL
  Growth temperature: 37°C
  Growth strain: DH5alpha
  Copy number: Low Copy
Gene/Insert 1
  Gene/Insert name: GSK3B (alt name: Glycogen Synthase Kinase 3β)
  Species: H. sapiens (human)
  Insert size (bp): 1305
  Mutation: changed Serine 9 to Alanine
  GenBank ID: 2932 BC000251
  Entrez Gene: GSK3B
  Promoter: Tac
  Tag / fusion protein: MBP (N terminal on backbone); His6 (C terminal on backbone); HA (C terminal on insert)
  Cloning method: Gibson Cloning
  Sequencing primers: 5′ MalE Forward GGTCGTCAGACTGTCGATGAAGCC; 3′ GST_N Reverse GAGTGGGTTGCACAAG
Gene/Insert 2
  Gene/Insert name: λPPase (alt names: Lambda Phosphatase; serine/threonine protein phosphatase [Escherichia phage Lambda])
  Species: Bacteriophage lambda
  Insert size (bp): 666
  GenBank ID: NC_001416.1
  Promoter: Tac
  Tag / fusion protein: GST (C terminal on insert)
  Cloning method: Gibson Cloning
  Sequencing primers: 5′ pGEX 5' GGGCTGGCAAGCCACGTTTGGTG; 3′ M13F Reverse TGTAAAACGACGGCCAGT
Resource information
  A portion of this plasmid was derived from a plasmid made by: Addgene #14753
Terms and licenses: Academic/Nonprofit Terms; Industry Terms: Not Available to Industry
Depositor comments: Please visit https://www.biorxiv.org/content/10.1101/2022.12.05.519208 for bioRxiv preprint.
How to cite: pMG071 MBP-GSK3β_S9A-HA-His, GST_λPPase was a gift from Jesse Zalatan (Addgene plasmid # 196185 ; http://n2t.net/addgene:196185 ; RRID:Addgene_196185)
